Addgene plasmid #57644: tdEos-Mito-7
Purpose: Localization: Mitochondria, Excitation: 505 / 569, Emission: 516 / 581
Depositing lab: Michael Davidson. Depositing organization: Florida State University, Tallahassee. Publication: Interferometric fluorescent super-resolution microscopy resolves 3D cellular ultrastructure. Shtengel G, Galbraith JA, Galbraith CG, Lippincott-Schwartz J, Gillette JM, Manley S, Sougrat R, Waterman CM, Kanchanawong P, Davidson MW, Fetter RD, Hess HF. Proc Natl Acad Sci U S A. 2009 Mar 3;106(9):3125-30. doi: 10.1073/pnas.0813131106. Epub 2009 Feb 6. PubMed 19202073.
Backbone
  Vector backbone: tdEos
  Backbone size w/o insert (bp): 4750
  Vector type: Mammalian Expression
  Selectable markers: Neomycin (select with G418)
Growth in bacteria
  Bacterial resistance: Kanamycin, 50 μg/mL
  Growth temperature: 37°C
  Growth strain: DH5alpha
  Copy number: High Copy
Gene/Insert
  Gene/Insert name: Mito (alt name: NM_004074.2)
  Species: H. sapiens (human)
  Entrez Gene: COX8A (a.k.a. COX, COX8, COX8-2, COX8L, MC4DN15, VIII, VIII-L)
  Promoter: CMV
  Tag / fusion protein: tdEos
  Cloning method: Unknown
  Sequencing primers: 5′ CMV-F; 3′ SV40pA-R
Terms and licenses: Academic/Nonprofit Terms; Industry Terms
Depositor comments: . Excitation = 505 / 569; Emission = 516 / 581
How to cite: tdEos-Mito-7 was a gift from Michael Davidson (Addgene plasmid # 57644 ; http://n2t.net/addgene:57644 ; RRID:Addgene_57644)
