[The description below was written by a language model from this plasmid's Addgene catalogue record and pLannotate feature annotations shown in this document.]
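Description:
tdEos-Mito-7 is a mammalian expression plasmid that targets the photoconvertible fluorescent protein tandem-dimer Eos (tdEos) to mitochondria. It is built on a tdEos backbone, and the sequenced record is about 5.4 kb. The plasmid is propagated in E. coli at high copy from a ColE1/pUC-type origin and also carries an f1 phage origin. A single NeoR/KanR (Tn5 aminoglycoside phosphotransferase) gene provides both selections. A bacterial promoter (annotated as the AmpR promoter) drives it for kanamycin resistance in bacteria, and the SV40 enhancer/early promoter with an HSV TK polyadenylation signal drives it for G418 selection of transfected mammalian cells. The short fragments annotated as ble, bGH poly(A) and SV40 large T antigen are probably incidental backbone matches by the annotation software rather than functional elements.

The expression cassette uses the human CMV immediate-early enhancer and promoter. It drives an open reading frame that begins with the mitochondrial presequence of human cytochrome c oxidase subunit VIII (COX8A). After a short linker come two consecutive Eos-family coding units, which together make up the tandem dimer, and the cassette ends with the SV40 poly(A) signal. The N-terminal presequence directs import of the fusion into mitochondria, so the fluorescent protein labels that organelle. Eos photoconverts from green to red, and the record lists excitation/emission of 505/516 nm for the green state and 569/581 nm for the red state. The construct serves as a mitochondrial localization marker in live or fixed mammalian cells. Its photoconvertibility suits it to tracking experiments and to single-molecule localization super-resolution imaging, in line with the associated publication on interferometric 3D super-resolution microscopy.
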