Features (pLannotate 1.2.2; 16 found; start..end, strand, type, name):
      1..304     +  enhancer       CMV enhancer: human cytomegalovirus immediate early enhancer
    305..508     +  promoter       CMV promoter: human cytomegalovirus (CMV) immediate early promoter
    537..611     +  CDS            COX8 presequence: mitochondrial presequence of human cytochrome c oxidase subunit VIII (Rizutto et al., 1989)
    645..1322    +  CDS            d2EosFP: d2EosFP is a photoconvertible red fluorescent protein published in 2004, derived from Lobophyllia hemprichii.
   1370..2048    +  CDS            EosFP (fragment): green-to-red photoswitchable fluorescent protein (Wiedenmann et al., 2004)
   2064..2147    +  CDS            large T antigen (fragment): large T antigen from SV40 (simian virus 40)
   2170..2291    +  polyA_signal   SV40 poly(A) signal: SV40 polyadenylation signal
   2325..2753    -  rep_origin     f1 ori (sequence partly withheld): f1 bacteriophage origin of replication; arrow indicates direction of (+) strand synthesis
   2780..2884    +  promoter       AmpR promoter: bla
   2886..3243    +  promoter       SV40 promoter: SV40 enhancer and early promoter
   3278..4072    +  CDS            NeoR/KanR: aminoglycoside phosphotransferase from Tn5; aph(3')-II (or nptII); confers resistance to neomycin, kanamycin, and G418 (Geneticin®)
   4093..4245    +  CDS            ble (fragment): BLE_KLEPN - Experimental evidence at protein level: Swiss-Prot protein existence level 1. Binding protein with a strong affinity to the bleomycin family of antibiotics. Binds to CL990; an antimitotic-antibiotic compound. From Klebsiella pneumoniae.
   4304..4351    +  polyA_signal   HSV TK poly(A) signal: herpes simplex virus thymidine kinase polyadenylation signal (Cole and Stacy, 1985)
   4442..4458    -  polyA_signal   bGH poly(A) signal (fragment): bovine growth hormone polyadenylation signal
   4680..5268    +  rep_origin     ori: high-copy-number ColE1/pMB1/pBR322/pUC origin of replication
   5383..5442    +  enhancer       CMV enhancer (fragment): human cytomegalovirus immediate early enhancer
>Addgene plasmid #57644 | tdEos-Mito-7 | addgene full sequence | sequence record 226425 | Addgene NGS Result
CGTTACATAACTTACGGTAAATGGCCCGCCTGGCTGACCGCCCAACGACCCCCGCCCATTGACGTCAATA
ATGACGTATGTTCCCATAGTAACGCCAATAGGGACTTTCCATTGACGTCAATGGGTGGAGTATTTACGGT
AAACTGCCCACTTGGCAGTACATCAAGTGTATCATATGCCAAGTACGCCCCCTATTGACGTCAATGACGG
TAAATGGCCCGCCTGGCATTATGCCCAGTACATGACCTTATGGGACTTTCCTACTTGGCAGTACATCTAC
GTATTAGTCATCGCTATTACCATGGTGATGCGGTTTTGGCAGTACATCAATGGGCGTGGATAGCGGTTTG
ACTCACGGGGATTTCCAAGTCTCCACCCCATTGACGTCAATGGGAGTTTGTTTTGGCACCAAAATCAACG
GGACTTTCCAAAATGTCGTAACAACTCCGCCCCATTGACGCAAATGGGCGGTAGGCGTGTACGGTGGGAG
GTCTATATAAGCAGAGCTGGTTTAGTGAACCGTCAGATCCGCTAGCATGTCCGTCCTGACGCCGCTGCTG
CTGCGGGGCTTGACAGGCTCGGCCCGGCGGCTCCCAGTGCCGCGCGCCAAGATCCATTCGTTGGGGGATC
CACCGGTCGCCACCATGAGTGCGATTAAGCCAGACATGAAGATCAACCTCCGTATGGAAGGCAACGTAAA
CGGGCACCACTTTGTGATCGACGGAGATGGTACAGGCAAGCCTTTTGAGGGAAAACAGAGTATGGATCTT
GAAGTCAAAGAGGGCGGACCTCTGCCTTTTGCCTTTGATATCCTGACCACTGCATTCCATTACGGCAACA
GGGTATTCGCCGAATATCCAGACCACATACAAGACTATTTTAAGCAGTCGTTTCCTAAGGGGTATTCGTG
GGAACGAAGCTTGACTTTCGAAGACGGGGGCATTTGCATTGCCAGAAACGACATAACAATGGAAGGGGAC
ACTTTCTATAATAAAGTTCGATTTCACGGTGTAAACTTTCCCGCCAATGGTCCAGTTATGCAGAAGAAGA
CGCTGAAATGGGAGCCCTCCACTGAGAAAATGTATGTGCGTGATGGAGTGCTGACTGGTGATATTCGCAT
GGCTTTGTTGCTTGAAGGAAATGCCCATTACCGATGTGACTTCAGAACTACTTACAAAGCTAAGGAGAAG
GGTGTCAAGTTACCAGGCTACCACTTTGTGGACCACTGCATTGAGATTTTAAGCCATGACAAAGATTACA
ACAAGGTTAAGCTGTATGAGCATGCTGTTGCTCATTCTGGATTGCCTGACAATGCCAGACGATCCGGTAG
CGGTCACGGTACTGGTTCTACTGGTTCTGGTTCTTCTGAGAGTGCGATTAAGCCAGACATGAAGATCAAC
CTCCGTATGGAAGGCAACGTAAACGGGCACCACTTTGTGATCGACGGAGATGGTACAGGCAAGCCTTTTG
AGGGAAAACAGAGTATGGATCTTGAAGTCAAAGAGGGCGGACCTCTGCCTTTTGCCTTTGATATCCTGAC
CACTGCATTCCATTACGGCAACAGGGTATTCGCCGAATATCCAGACCACATACAAGACTATTTTAAGCAG
TCGTTTCCTAAGGGGTATTCGTGGGAACGAAGCTTGACTTTCGAAGACGGGGGCATTTGCATTGCCAGAA
ACGACATAACAATGGAAGGGGACACTTTCTATAATAAAGTTCGATTTCACGGTGTAAACTTTCCCGCCAA
TGGTCCAGTTATGCAGAAGAAGACGCTGAAATGGGAGCCCTCCACTGAGAAAATGTATGTGCGTGATGGA
GTGCTGACTGGTGATATTCGCATGGCTTTGTTGCTTGAAGGAAATGCCCATTACCGATGTGACTTCAGAA
CTACTTACAAAGCTAAGGAGAAGGGTGTCAAGTTACCAGGCTACCACTTTGTGGACCACTGCATTGAGAT
TTTAAGCCATGACAAAGATTACAACAAGGTTAAGCTGTATGAGCATGCTGTTGCTCATTCTGGATTGCCT
GACAATGCCAGACGATAAGCGGCCGCGACTCTAGATCATAATCAGCCATACCACATTTGTAGAGGTTTTA
CTTGCTTTAAAAAACCTCCCACACCTCCCCCTGAACCTGAAACATAAAATGAATGCAATTGTTGTTGTTA
ACTTGTTTATTGCAGCTTATAATGGTTACAAATAAAGCAATAGCATCACAAATTTCACAAATAAAGCATT
TTTTTCACTGCATTCTAGTTGTGGTTTGTCCAAACTCATCAATGTATCTTAAGGCGTAAATTGTAAGCGT
TAATATTTTGTTAAAATTCGCGTTAAATTTTTGTTAAATCAGCTCATTTTTTAACCAATAGGCCGAAATC
GGCAAAATCCCTTATAAATCAAAAGAATAGACCGAGATAGGGT
[37 nt withheld, positions 2424-2460]
AAAGAACGTGGACTCCAACGTCAAAGG
[49 nt withheld, positions 2488-2536]
T
[91 nt withheld, positions 2538-2628]
G
[124 nt withheld, positions 2630-2753]
CAGGTGGCACTTTTCGGGGAAATGTGCGCGGAACCCCTATTTGTTTATTTTTCTAAATACATTCAAATAT
GTATCCGCTCATGAGACAATAACCCTGATAAATGCTTCAATAATATTGAAAAAGGAAGAGTCCTGAGGCG
GAAAGAACCAGCTGTGGAATGTGTGTCAGTTAGGGTGTGGAAAGTCCCCAGGCTCCCCAGCAGGCAGAAG
TATGCAAAGCATGCATCTCAATTAGTCAGCAACCAGGTGTGGAAAGTCCCCAGGCTCCCCAGCAGGCAGA
AGTATGCAAAGCATGCATCTCAATTAGTCAGCAACCATAGTCCCGCCCCTAACTCCGCCCATCCCGCCCC
TAACTCCGCCCAGTTCCGCCCATTCTCCGCCCCATGGCTGACTAATTTTTTTTATTTATGCAGAGGCCGA
GGCCGCCTCGGCCTCTGAGCTATTCCAGAAGTAGTGAGGAGGCTTTTTTGGAGGCCTAGGCTTTTGCAAA
GATCGATCAAGAGACAGGATGAGGATCGTTTCGCATGATTGAACAAGATGGATTGCACGCAGGTTCTCCG
GCCGCTTGGGTGGAGAGGCTATTCGGCTATGACTGGGCACAACAGACAATCGGCTGCTCTGATGCCGCCG
TGTTCCGGCTGTCAGCGCAGGGGCGCCCGGTTCTTTTTGTCAAGACCGACCTGTCCGGTGCCCTGAATGA
ACTGCAAGACGAGGCAGCGCGGCTATCGTGGCTGGCCACGACGGGCGTTCCTTGCGCAGCTGTGCTCGAC
GTTGTCACTGAAGCGGGAAGGGACTGGCTGCTATTGGGCGAAGTGCCGGGGCAGGATCTCCTGTCATCTC
ACCTTGCTCCTGCCGAGAAAGTATCCATCATGGCTGATGCAATGCGGCGGCTGCATACGCTTGATCCGGC
TACCTGCCCATTCGACCACCAAGCGAAACATCGCATCGAGCGAGCACGTACTCGGATGGAAGCCGGTCTT
GTCGATCAGGATGATCTGGACGAAGAGCATCAGGGGCTCGCGCCAGCCGAACTGTTCGCCAGGCTCAAGG
CGAGCATGCCCGACGGCGAGGATCTCGTCGTGACCCATGGCGATGCCTGCTTGCCGAATATCATGGTGGA
AAATGGCCGCTTTTCTGGATTCATCGACTGTGGCCGGCTGGGTGTGGCGGACCGCTATCAGGACATAGCG
TTGGCTACCCGTGATATTGCTGAAGAGCTTGGCGGCGAATGGGCTGACCGCTTCCTCGTGCTTTACGGTA
TCGCCGCTCCCGATTCGCAGCGCATCGCCTTCTATCGCCTTCTTGACGAGTTCTTCTGAGCGGGACTCTG
GGGTTCGAAATGACCGACCAAGCGACGCCCAACCTGCCATCACGAGATTTCGATTCCACCGCCGCCTTCT
ATGAAAGGTTGGGCTTCGGAATCGTTTTCCGGGACGCCGGCTGGATGATCCTCCAGCGCGGGGATCTCAT
GCTGGAGTTCTTCGCCCACCCTAGGGGGAGGCTAACTGAAACACGGAAGGAGACAATACCGGAAGGAACC
CGCGCTATGACGGCAATAAAAAGACAGAATAAAACGCACGGTGTTGGGTCGTTTGTTCATAAACGCGGGG
TTCGGTCCCAGGGCTGGCACTCTGTCGATACCCCACCGAGACCCCATTGGGGCCAATACGCCCGCGTTTC
TTCCTTTTCCCCACCCCACCCCCCAAGTTCGGGTGAAGGCCCAGGGCTCGCAGCCAACGTCGGGGCGGCA
GGCCCTGCCATAGCCTCAGGTTACTCATATATACTTTAGATTGATTTAAAACTTCATTTTTAATTTAAAA
GGATCTAGGTGAAGATCCTTTTTGATAATCTCATGACCAAAATCCCTTAACGTGAGTTTTCGTTCCACTG
AGCGTCAGACCCCGTAGAAAAGATCAAAGGATCTTCTTGAGATCCTTTTTTTCTGCGCGTAATCTGCTGC
TTGCAAACAAAAAAACCACCGCTACCAGCGGTGGTTTGTTTGCCGGATCAAGAGCTACCAACTCTTTTTC
CGAAGGTAACTGGCTTCAGCAGAGCGCAGATACCAAATACTGTTCTTCTAGTGTAGCCGTAGTTAGGCCA
CCACTTCAAGAACTCTGTAGCACCGCCTACATACCTCGCTCTGCTAATCCTGTTACCAGTGGCTGCTGCC
AGTGGCGATAAGTCGTGTCTTACCGGGTTGGACTCAAGACGATAGTTACCGGATAAGGCGCAGCGGTCGG
GCTGAACGGGGGGTTCGTGCACACAGCCCAGCTTGGAGCGAACGACCTACACCGAACTGAGATACCTACA
GCGTGAGCTATGAGAAAGCGCCACGCTTCCCGAAGGGAGAAAGGCGGACAGGTATCCGGTAAGCGGCAGG
GTCGGAACAGGAGAGCGCACGAGGGAGCTTCCAGGGGGAAACGCCTGGTATCTTTATAGTCCTGTCGGGT
TTCGCCACCTCTGACTTGAGCGTCGATTTTTGTGATGCTCGTCAGGGGGGCGGAGCCTATGGAAAAACGC
CAGCAACGCGGCCTTTTTACGGTTCCTGGCCTTTTGCTGGCCTTTTGCTCACATGTTCTTTCCTGCGTTA
TCCCCTGATTCTGTGGATAACCGTATTACCGCCATGCATTAGTTATTAATAGTAATCAATTACGGGGTCA
TTAGTTCATAGCCCATATATGGAGTTCCG
