>Addgene plasmid #57644 | tdEos-Mito-7 | depositor partial sequence | sequence record 88797 | insert sequence
GGACGGGTCAGATCCGCTAGCATGTCCGTCCTGACGCCGCTGCTGCTGCGGGGCTTGACAGGCTCGGCCC
GGCGGCTCCCAGTGCCGCGCGCCAAGATCCATTCGTTGGGGGATCCACCGGTCGCCACCATGAGTGCGAT
TAAGCCAGACATGAAGATCAACCTCCGTATGGAAGGCAACGTAAACGGGCACCACTTTGTGATCGACGGA
GATGGTACAGGCAAGCCTTTTGAGGGAAAACAGAGTATGGATCTTGAAGTCAAAGAGGGCGGACCTCTGC
CTTTTGCCTTTGATATCCTGACCACTGCATTCCATTACGGCAACAGGGTATTCGCCGAATATCCAGACCA
CATACAAGACTATTTTAAGCAGTCGTTTCCTAAGGGGTATTCGTGGGAACGAAGCTTGACTTTCGAAGAC
GGGGGCATTTGCATTGCCAGAAACGACATAACAATGGAAGGGGACACTTTCTATAATAAAGTTCGATTTC
ACGGTGTAAACTTTCCCGCCAATGGTCCAGTTATGCAGAAGAAGACGCTGAAATGGGAGCCCTCCACTGA
GAAAATGTATGTGCGTGATGGAGTGCTGACTGGTGATATTCGCATGGCTTTGTTGCTTGAAGGAAATGCC
CATTACCGATGTGACTTCAGAACTACTTACAAAGCTAAGGAGAAGGGTGTCAAGTTACCAGGCTACCACT
TTGTGGACCACTGCATTGAGATTTTAAGCCATGACAAAGATTACAACAAGGTTAAGCTGTATGAGCATGC
TGTTGCTCATTCTGGATTGCCTGACAATGCCAGACGATCCGGTAGCGGTCACGGTACTGGTTCTACTGGT
TCTGGTTCTTCTGAGAGTGCGATTAAGCCAGACATGAAGATCAACCTCCGTATGGAAGGCAACGTAAACG
GGCACCACTTTGTGATCGACGGAGATGGTACAGGCAAGCCTTTTGAGGGAAAACAGAGTATGGATCTTGA
AGTCAAAGAGGGCGGACCTCTGCCTTTTGCCTTTGATATCCTGACCACTGCATTCCATTACGGCAACAGG
GTATTCGCCGAATATCCAGACCACATACAAGACTATTTTAAGCAGTCGTTTCCTAAGGGGTATTCGTGGG
AACGAAGCTTGACTTTCGAAGACGGGGGCATTTGCATTGCCAGAAACGACATAACAATGGAAGGGGACAC
TTTCTATAATAAAGTTCGATTTCACGGTGTAAACTTTCCCGCCAATGGTCCAGTTATGCAGAAGAAGACG
CTGAAATGGGAGCCCTCCACTGAGAAAATGTATGTGCGTGATGGAGTGCTGACTGGTGATATTCGCATGG
CTTTGTTGCTTGAAGGAAATGCCCATTACCGATGTGACTTCAGAACTACTTACAAAGCTAAGGAGAAGGG
TGTCAAGTTACCAGGCTACCACTTTGTGGACCACTGCATTGAGATTTTAAGCCATGACAAAGATTACAAC
AAGGTTAAGCTGTATGAGCATGCTGTTGCTCATTCTGGATTGCCTGACAATGCCAGACGATAAGCGGCCG
CGACTCTAGATCATAATCAGCC
